Addgene plasmid #239088: pccGFP-MalE-pos-2H07
Purpose: Positive control for liquid MalE complementation assay
Depositing lab: Alessandro Senes. Depositing organization: University of Wisconsin, Madison. Publication: High-throughput discovery of transmembrane helix dimers from human single-pass membrane proteins with TOXGREEN sort-seq. Anderson SM, Choi J, Cushman EM, Leander M, Raman S, Senes A. bioRxiv 2025.04.22.650048 10.1101/2025.04.22.650048.
Backbone
  Vector backbone: pccGFPKAN
  Backbone size w/o insert (bp): 7375
  Total vector size (bp): 7438
  Vector type: Bacterial Expression
Growth in bacteria
  Bacterial resistance: Ampicillin, 100 μg/mL
  Growth temperature: 37°C
  Growth strain: DH5alpha
  Copy number: High Copy
Gene/Insert
  Gene/Insert name: transmembrane domain of FND10
  Species: H. sapiens (human)
  Insert size (bp): 63
  Mutation: Changed Valine 184 to Isoleucine
  Tag / fusion protein: ToxR (N terminal on backbone); MBP (C terminal on backbone)
  Cloning method: Restriction Enzyme; 5′ cloning site NheI (not destroyed); 3′ cloning site BamHI (destroyed during cloning)
  Sequencing primers: 5′ acggttgaagaagagatggctcgc
Terms and licenses: Academic/Nonprofit Terms; Industry Terms: Not Available to Industry
How to cite: pccGFP-MalE-pos-2H07 was a gift from Alessandro Senes (Addgene plasmid # 239088 ; http://n2t.net/addgene:239088 ; RRID:Addgene_239088)
