[The description below was written by a language model from this plasmid's Addgene catalogue record and pLannotate feature annotations shown in this document.]
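Description:
pccGFP-MalE-pos-2H07 is a bacterial expression plasmid built on the pccGFPKAN backbone, the vector used for the TOXGREEN assay of transmembrane helix association in E. coli. It replicates from a ColE1/pMB1-type origin and also carries the pBR322-derived bom and rop regions; the catalogue lists it as high copy. Selection is by ampicillin through a bla (AmpR) cassette with its own promoter.

The payload is a chimeric protein in which a 63 bp segment encoding the human transmembrane domain recorded as FND10, carrying a Val184-to-Ile substitution, is inserted between the NheI and BamHI sites (the latter destroyed in cloning). It therefore sits between an N-terminal fragment of the Vibrio cholerae transcriptional activator ToxR and a C-terminal maltose-binding protein (MBP, malE). The short insert is not annotated separately in the feature table, which shows the toxR fragment running almost directly into MBP. On the opposite strand lies a superfolder GFP reporter flanked by rrnB terminators. A small upstream match to V. cholerae zot suggests cholera toxin locus sequence in the reporter's promoter region, though the table labels only a cat promoter fragment there. In ToxR-based systems, self-association of the transmembrane helix brings the ToxR domains together and activates the reporter. The MBP moiety allows correct membrane insertion to be tested by growth complementation on maltose in a malE-deficient host.

The record designates this plasmid as the positive control for the liquid MalE complementation assay. The sequenced record (6,907 nt) is shorter than the catalogue's stated total of 7,438 bp, a discrepancy the record does not explain.
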