Features (pLannotate 1.2.2; 16 found; start..end, strand, type, name):
      1..589     +  rep_origin     ori: high-copy-number ColE1/pMB1/pBR322/pUC origin of replication
    775..915     -  misc_feature   bom: basis of mobility region from pBR322
   1017..1208    -  CDS            rop: Rop protein, which maintains plasmids at low copy number; rop
   1225..1605    +  CDS            YPB1_ECOLX: Protein predicted: Swiss-Prot protein existence level 4. From Escherichia coli.
   1790..1817    -  terminator     rrnB T2 terminator: transcription terminator T2 from the E. coli rrnB gene
   1909..1995    -  terminator     rrnB T1 terminator: Escherichia coli rrnB; transcription terminator T1 from the E. coli rrnB gene
   1997..2112    -  ncRNA          5S rRNA: Accession: RF00001 - 5S ribosomal RNA
   2433..3146    -  CDS            Superfolder GFP: Superfolder GFP is a basic (constitutively fluorescent) green fluorescent protein published in 2005, derived from Aequorea victoria. It is reported to be a very rapidly-maturing weak dimer.
   3147..3175    -  promoter       cat promoter (fragment): promoter of the E. coli cat gene encoding chloramphenicol acetyltransferase
   3326..3388    -  CDS            zot (fragment): ZOT_VIBCH - Experimental evidence at protein level: Swiss-Prot protein existence level 1. Increases the permeability of the small intestine mucosa by affecting the structure of intercellular tight junctions (zonula occludens). From Vibrio cholerae serotype O1 (strain ATCC 39315 / El Tor Inaba N16961).
   3507..3593    -  terminator     rrnB T1 terminator: Escherichia coli rrnB; transcription terminator T1 from the E. coli rrnB gene
   3944..4603    +  CDS            toxR (fragment): TOXR_VIBCH - Protein predicted: Swiss-Prot protein existence level 4. This transcription activator controls cholera toxin, pilus colonization factor and outer membrane protein expression in V.cholerae. It binds to the 5'-TTTTGAT-3' tandemly repeated DNA sequence in the cholera toxin promoter region. ToxS interacts with the C-terminal periplasmic domain of ToxR, stimulating its activity. It activates transcription at the promoters for tcpI and tcpA and this is presumably via ToxT. From Vibrio cholerae serotype O1 (strain ATCC 39315 / El Tor Inaba N16961).
   4610..5707    +  CDS            MBP: maltose binding protein from E. coli; malE (mutated); This version of the gene does not encode a signal sequence, so MBP will remain in the cytosol.
   5708..5727    +  misc_feature   MCS (fragment): pUC18/19 multiple cloning site
   5772..5876    +  promoter       AmpR promoter: bla
   5877..6737    +  CDS            AmpR: β-lactamase; bla; confers resistance to ampicillin, carbenicillin, and related antibiotics
>Addgene plasmid #239088 | pccGFP-MalE-pos-2H07 | addgene full sequence | sequence record 474367 | Addgene NGS Result
TTGAGATCCTTTTTTTCTGCGCGTAATCTGCTGCTTGCAAACAAAAAAACCACCGCTACCAGCGGTGGTT
TGTTTGCCGGATCAAGAGCTACCAACTCTTTTTCCGAAGGTAACTGGCTTCAGCAGAGCGCAGATACCAA
ATACTGTCCTTCTAGTGTAGCCGTAGTTAGGCCACCACTTCAAGAACTCTGTAGCACCGCCTACATACCT
CGCTCTGCTAATCCTGTTACCAGTGGCTGCTGCCAGTGGCGATAAGTCGTGTCTTACCGGGTTGGACTCA
AGACGATAGTTACCGGATAAGGCGCAGCGGTCGGGCTGAACGGGGGGTTCGTGCACACAGCCCAGCTTGG
AGCGAACGACCTACACCGAACTGAGATACCTACAGCGTGAGCTATGAGAAAGCGCCACGCTTCCCGAAGG
GAGAAAGGCGGACAGGTATCCGGTAAGCGGCAGGGTCGGAACAGGAGAGCGCACGAGGGAGCTTCCAGGG
GGAAACGCCTGGTATCTTTATAGTCCTGTCGGGTTTCGCCACCTCTGACTTGAGCGTCGATTTTTGTGAT
GCTCGTCAGGGGGGCGGAGCCTATGGAAAAACGCCAGCAACGCGGCCTTTTTACGGTTCCTGGCCTTTTG
CTGGCCTTTTGCTCACATGTTCTTTCCTGCGTTATCCCCTGATTCTGTGGATAACCGTATTACCGCCTTT
GAGTGAGCTGATACCGCTCGCCGCAGCCGAACGACCGAGCGCAGCGAGTCAGTGAGCGAGGAAGCGGAAG
AGCGCCTGATGCGGTATTTTCTCCTTACGCATCTGTGCGGTATTTCACACCGCATATGGTGCACTCTCAG
TACAATCTGCTCTGATGCCGCATAGTTAAGCCAGTATACACTCCGCTATCGCTACGTGACTGGGTCATGG
CTGCGCCCCGACACCCGCCAACACCCGCTGACGCGCCCTGACGGGCTTGTCTGCTCCCGGCATCCGCTTA
CAGACAAGCTGTGACCGTCTCCGGGAGCTGCATGTGTCAGAGGTTTTCACCGTCATCACCGAAACGCGCG
AGGCAGCTGCGGTAAAGCTCATCAGCGTGGTCGTGAAGCGATTCACAGATGTCTGCCTGTTCATCCGCGT
CCAGCTCGTTGAGTTTCTCCAGAAGCGTTAATGTCTGGCTTCTGATAAAGCGGGCCATGTTAAGGGCGGT
TTTTTCCTGTTTGGTCACTGATGCCTCCGTGTAAGGGGGATTTCTGTTCATGGGGGTAATGATACCGATG
AAACGAGAGAGGATGCTCACGATACGGGTTACTGATGATGAACATGCCCGGTTACTGGAACGTTGTGAGG
GTAAACAACTGGCGGTATGGATGCGGCGGGACCAGAGAAAAATCACTCAGGGTCAATGCCAGCGCTTCGT
TAATACAGATGTAGGTGTTCCACAGGGTAGCCAGCAGCATCCTGCGATGCAGATCCGGAACATAATGGTG
CAGGGCGCTGACTTCCGCGTTTCCAGACTTTACGAAACACGGAAACCGAAGACCATTCATGTTGTTGCTC
AGGTCGCAGACGTTTTGCAGCAGCAGTCGCTTCACGTTCGCTCGCGTATCGGTGATTCATTCTGCTAACC
AGTAAGGCAACCCCGCCAGCCTAGCCGGGTCCTCAACGACAGGAGCACGATCATGCGCACCCGTGGCCAG
GACCCAACGCTGCCCGACTGCTTTCCTGATGCAAAAACGAGGCTAGTTTACCGTATCTGTGGGGGGATGG
CTTGTAGATATGACGACAGGAAGAGTTTGTAGAAACGCAAAAAGGCCATCCGTCAGGATGGCCTTCTGCT
TAATTTGATGCCTGGCAGTTTATGGCGGGCGTCCTGCCCGCCACCCTCCGGGCCGTTGCTTCGCAACGTT
CAAATCCGCTCCCGGCGGATTTGTCCTACTCAGGAGAGCGTTCACCGACAAACAACAGATAAAACGAAAG
GCCCAGTCTTTCGACTGAGCCTTTCGTTTTATTTGATGCCTGGCAGTTCCCTACTCTCGCATGGGGAGAC
CCCACACTACCATCGGCGCTACGGCGTTTCACTTCTGAGTTCGGCATGGGGTCAGGTGGGACCACCGCGC
TACTGCCGCCAGGCAAATTCTGTTTTATCAGACCGCTTCTGCGTTCTGATTTAATCTGTATCAGGCTGAA
AATCTTCTCTCATCCGCCAAAACAGCCGAGATGCGCCGCGTGCGGCTGCTGGAGATGGCGGACGCGATGG
ATATGTTCTGCCAAGGGTTGGTTTGCGCATTCACAGTTCTCCGCAAGAATTGATTGGCTCCAATTCTTGG
AGTGGTGAATCCGTTAGCGAGGTGCCGCCTCGACGAATTTCTGCCATTCATCCGCTTATTATCACTTATT
CAGGCGTAGCAACCAGGCGTTTAAGGGCACCAATAACTGCCTTAAAAACTCATTTGTACAGTTCATCCAT
ACCATGCGTGATGCCCGCTGCGGTTACGAACTCCAGCAGAACCATGTGATCGCGTTTCTCGTTCGGATCT
TTAGACAGAACGCTTTGCGTGCTCAGATAGTGATTGTCTGGCAGCAGAACAGGACCATCACCGATTGGAG
TGTTTTGCTGGTAGTGATCAGCCAGCTGCACGCTGCCATCCTCCACGTTGTGGCGAATTTTAAAATTCGC
TTTAATGCCATTTTTTTGTTTATCGGCGGTGATGTAAACATTGTGGCTGTTAAAATTGTATTCCAGCTTA
TGGCCCAGGATATTGCCGTCTTCTTTAAAGTCAATGCCTTTCAGCTCAATGCGGTTTACCAGGGTATCGC
CTTCAAATTTCACTTCCGCACGCGTTTTGTACGTGCCGTCATCCTTAAAGGAAATCGTGCGTTCCTGCAC
ATAGCCTTCCGGCATGGCGGACTTGAAGAAGTCATGCTGCTTCATGTGGTCCGGATAACGAGCAAAGCAC
TGAACACCATAAGTCAGCGTCGTTACCAGAGTCGGCCAAGGTACCGGCAGTTTACCAGTAGTACAGATGA
ACTTCAGCGTCAGTTTACCATTAGTTGCGTCACCTTCACCCTCGCCACGCACGGAAAACTTATGACCGTT
GACATCACCATCCAGTTCCACCAGAATAGGGACGACACCAGTGAACAGCTCTTCGCCTTTGCCCATTTTA
GCTTCCTTAGCTCCTGAAAATCTCGTCGAAGCTCGGCGGATTTGTCCTACTCAAGCTTGCTCCCTTTGTT
TAACAGAAAAATAATTGATCAAAACAATTAAATAAGTAAATAAATTTGTATTATTTGAAATCAAAAATCA
AAAATCAAAAATCAAAAATCAAAAATCAAAAATCAAAATATACTATTTAGTCCTTTTTTATCATTTTCTG
TTTTTATCGGTAAACCCCGTTTCACTTCTAAGCTTGGCTGCAGGTCGACGGATCGATCCCCGGGAATTCC
TGGCAGTTTATGGCGGGCGTCCTGCCCGCCACCCTCCGGGCCGTTGCTTCGCAACGTTCAAATCCGCTCC
CGGCGGATTTGTCCTACTCAGGAGAGCGTTCACCGACAAACAACAGATAAAACGAAAGGCCCAGTCTTTC
GACTGAGCCTTTCGTTTTATTTGATGCCTGGGGAATTCTTGAAGACGAAAGGGCCTCGTGATACGCCTAT
TTTTATAGGTTAATGTCATGATAATAATGGTTTCTTAGGGGCGCGTTTCTTTATTAGTGGTTGCAGTCTC
GCTCATAATCGCTCCGTTTACTTCTGTTCCAAACAATTGATCCATTGAGACTCAATGGAATTACCTTGAT
GTGCAAGTGAGATATGGACAAAAAATGTAAATTCAAGGTCAAAACTCATAAAAACACTGTTTTTTGATCG
AGATTGGATTATTCTAAGTCTGCATTTTTATCAAAGAAGATAAAAAAACCAGTAAAGTCTGAGTGTTGGG
ACAGGGAGATACTGGGACATTAGATGTTCGGATTAGGACACAACTCAAAAGAGATTTCGATGAGTCATAT
TGGTACTAAATTCATTCTTGCTGAAAAATTTACCTTCGATCCCCTAAGCAATACTCTGATTGACAAAGAA
GATAGTGAAGAGATCATTCGATTAGGCAGCAACGAAAGCCGAATTCTTTGGCTGCTGGCCCAACGTCCAA
ACGAGGTGATTTCTCGCAATGATTTGCATGACTTTGTTTGGCGAGAGCAAGGTTTTGAAGTCGATGATTC
CAGCTTAACCCAAGCCATTTCGACTCTGCGCAAAATGCTCAAAGATTCGACAAAGTCCCCACAATACGTC
AAAACGGTTCCGAAGCGCGGTTACCAATTGATCGCCCGAGTGGAAACGGTTGAAGAAGAGATGGCTCGCG
AAAACGAAGCTGCTCATGACATCTCTCAGCCAGAATCTGTCAATGAATACGCAGAATCAAGCAGTGTGCC
TTCATCAGCCACTGTAGTGAACACACCGCAGCCAGCCAATGTCGTGGCGAATAAATCGGCTCCAAACTTG
GGGAATCGAGCTAGCATTATTGTGGCGATGACCGCGGTGGGCGGCAGCATTTGCGTGATGCTGGTGGTGA
TTTGCCTGTTGATCCTGATCAACCCAAGCCAATCCAGCTTTAAACCCCTAACGGATATCAAAATCGAAGA
AGGTAAACTGGTAATCTGGATTAACGGCGATAAAGGCTATAACGGTCTCGCTGAAGTCGGTAAGAAATTC
GAGAAAGATACCGGAATTAAAGTCACCGTTGAGCATCCGGATAAACTGGAAGAGAAATTCCCACAGGTTG
CGGCAACTGGCGATGGCCCTGACATTATCTTCTGGGCACACGACCGCTTTGGTGGCTACGCTCAATCTGG
CCTGTTGGCTGAAATCACCCCGGACAAAGCGTTCCAGGACAAGCTGTATCCGTTTACCTGGGATGCCGTA
CGTTACAACGGCAAGCTGATTGCTTACCCGATCGCTGTTGAAGCGTTATCGCTGATTTATAACAAAGATC
TGCTGCCGAACCCGCCAAAAACCTGGGAAGAGATCCCGGCGCTGGATAAAGAACTGAAAGCGAAAGGTAA
GAGCGCGCTGATGTTCAACCTGCAAGAACCGTACTTCACCTGGCCGCTGATTGCTGCTGACGGGGGTTAT
GCGTTCAAGTATGAAAACGGCAAGTACGACATTAAAGACGTGGGCGTGGATAACGCTGGCGCGAAAGCGG
GTCTGACCTTCCTGGTTGACCTGATTAAAAACAAACACATGAATGCAGACACCGATTACTCCATCGCAGA
AGCTGCCTTTAATAAAGGCGAAACAGCGATGACCATCAACGGCCCGTGGGCATGGTCCAACATCGACACC
AGCAAAGTGAATTATGGTGTAACGGTACTGCCGACCTTCAAGGGTCAACCATCCAAACCGTTCGTTGGCG
TGCTGAGCGCAGGTATTAACGCCGCCAGTCCGAACAAAGAGCTGGCGAAAGAGTTCCTCGAAAACTATCT
GCTGACTGATGAAGGTCTGGAAGCGGTTAATAAAGACAAACCGCTGGGTGCCGTAGCGCTGAAGTCTTAC
GAGGAAGAGTTGGCGAAAGATCCACGTATTGCCGCCACCATGGAAAACGCCCAGAAAGGTGAAATCATGC
CGAACATCCCGCAGATGTCCGCTTTCTGGTATGCCGTGCGTACTGCGGTGATCAACGCCGCCAGCGGTCG
TCAGACTGTCGATGAAGCCCTGAAAGACGCGCAGACTAATTCGAGCTCGGTACCCGGCCGGGGATCTTAA
TCTAGCAGGTGGCACTTTTCGGGGAAATGTGCGCGGAACCCCTATTTGTTTATTTTTCTAAATACATTCA
AATATGTATCCGCTCATGAGACAATAACCCTGATAAATGCTTCAATAATATTGAAAAAGGAAGAGTATGA
GTATTCAACATTTCCGTGTCGCCCTTATTCCCTTTTTTGCGGCATTTTGCCTTCCTGTTTTTGCTCACCC
AGAAACGCTGGTGAAAGTAAAAGATGCTGAAGATCAGTTGGGTGCACGAGTGGGTTACATCGAACTGGAT
CTCAACAGCGGTAAGATCCTTGAGAGTTTTCGCCCCGAAGAACGTTTTCCAATGATGAGCACTTTTAAAG
TTCTGCTATGTGGCGCGGTATTATCCCGTGTTGACGCCGGGCAAGAGCAACTCGGTCGCCGCATACACTA
TTCTCAGAATGACTTGGTTGAGTACTCACCAGTCACAGAAAAGCATCTTACGGATGGCATGACAGTAAGA
GAATTATGCAGTGCTGCCATAACCATGAGTGATAACACTGCGGCCAACTTACTTCTGACAACGATCGGAG
GACCGAAGGAGCTAACCGCTTTTTTGCACAACATGGGGGATCATGTAACTCGCCTTGATCGTTGGGAACC
GGAGCTGAATGAAGCCATACCAAACGACGAGCGTGACACCACGATGCCTGCAGCAATGGCAACAACGTTG
CGCAAACTATTAACTGGCGAACTACTTACTCTAGCTTCCCGGCAACAATTAATAGACTGGATGGAGGCGG
ATAAAGTTGCAGGACCACTTCTGCGCTCGGCCCTTCCGGCTGGCTGGTTTATTGCTGATAAATCTGGAGC
CGGTGAGCGTGGGTCTCGCGGTATCATTGCAGCACTGGGGCCAGATGGTAAGCCCTCCCGTATCGTAGTT
ATCTACACGACGGGGAGTCAGGCAACTATGGATGAACGAAATAGACAGATCGCTGAGATAGGTGCCTCAC
TGATTAAGCATTGGTAACTGTCAGACCAAGTTTACTCATATATACTTTAGATTGATTTAAAACTTCATTT
TTAATTTAAAAGGATCTAGGTGAAGATCCTTTTTGATAATCTCATGACCAAAATCCCTTAACGTGAGTTT
TCGTTCCACTGAGCGTCAGACCCCGTAGAAAAGATCAAAGGATCTTC
